>Addgene plasmid #74157 | AAV Cag Flex H2B Gcamp6s reverse | addgene full sequence | sequence record 176823 | Addgene NGS Result
CTGCGCGCTCGCTCGCTCACTGAGGCCGCCCGGGCAAAGCCCGGGCGTCGGGCGACCTTTGGTCGCCCGG
CCTCAGTGAGCGAGCGAGCGCGCAGAGAGGGAGTGGCCAACTCCATCACTAGGGGTTCCTTGTAGTTAAT
GATTAACCCGCCATGCTACTTATCTACGTAGCCATGCTCTAGGAAGAGTACCATTGACGTCAATAATGAC
GTATGTTCCCATAGTAACGCCAATAGGGACTTTCCATTGACGTCAATGGGTGGAGTATTTACGGTAAACT
GCCCACTTGGCAGTACATCAAGTGTATCATATGCCAAGTACGCCCCCTATTGACGTCAATGACGGTAAAT
GGCCCGCCTGGCATTATGCCCAGTACATGACCTTATGGGACTTTCCTACTTGGCAGTACATCTACGTATT
AGTCATCGCTATTACCATGGTCGAGGTGAGCCCCACGTTCTGCTTCACTCTCCCCATCTCCCCCCCCTCC
CCACCCCCAATTTTGTATTTATTTATTTTTTAATTATTTTGTGCAGCGATGGGGGCGGGGGGGGGGGGGG
GCGCGCGCCAGGCGGGGCGGGGCGGGGCGAGGGGCGGGGCGGGGCGAGGCGGAGAGGTGCGGCGGCAGCC
AATCAGAGCGGCGCGCTCCGAAAGTTTCCTTTTATGGCGAGGCGGCGGCGGCGGCGGCCCTATAAAAAGC
GAAGCGCGCGGCGGGCGGGAGTCGCTGCGCGCTGCCTTCGCCCCGTGCCCCGCTCCGCCGCCGCCTCGCG
CCGCCCGCCCCGGCTCTGACTGACCGCGTTACTCCCACAGGTGAGCGGGCGGGACGGCCCTTCTCCTCCG
GGCTGTAATTAGCGCTTGGTTTAATGACGGCTTGTTTCTTTTCTGTGGCTGCGTGAAAGCCTTGAGGGGC
TCCGGGAGGGCCCTTTGTGCGGGGGGAGCGGCTCGGGGCTGTCCGCGGGGGGACGGCTGCCTTCGGGGGG
GACGGGGCAGGGCGGGGTTCGGCTTCTGGCGTGTGACCGGCGGCTCTAGAGCCTCTGCTAACCATGTTCA
TGCCTTCTTCTTTTTCCTACAGCTCCTGGGCAACGTGCTGGTTATTGTGCTGTCTCATCATTTTGGCAAA
GAATTGGATCCCCATAACTTCGTATAAAGTATCCTATACGAAGTTATATCAAAATAGGAAGACCAATGCT
TCACCATCGACCCGAATTGCCAAGCATCACCATCGACCCATAACTTCGTATAATGTATGCTATACGAAGT
TATACTACCGGTCACTTCGCTGTCATCATTTGTACAAACTCTTCGTAGTTTACCTGACCATCCCCATCGA
TGTCTGCTTCCCTGATCATTTCATCAACCTCTTCATCTGTTAACTTCTCTCCAAGGTTTGTCATCACGTG
GCGAAGCTCTGCTGCACTGATGTAGCCATTGCCATCCTTATCAAACACACCGAACGCTTCTCTAATTTCT
TCTTCCGTGTCCCTGTATTTCATTTTTCTTGCCATCATTGTCAGGAACTCAGGGAAGTCGATTGTGCCGT
CACCGTCGGCATCTACTTCATTGATCATGTCCTGCAGCTCTGCTTCTGTGGGGTTCTGCCCCAGAGACCG
CATCACCGTCCCCAGCTCCTTGGTTGTTATTGTCCCATCCCCGTCCTTGTCAAATAGGGAGAAAGCCTCT
TTAAATTCTGCGATCTGCTCTTCAGTCAGTTGGTCCGGCAGGTTGTACTCCAGCTTGTGCCCCAGGATGT
TGCCGTCCTCCTTGAAGTCGATGCCCTTCAGCTCGATGCGGTTCACCAGGGTGTCGCCCTCGAACTTCAC
CTCGGCGCGGGTCTTGTAGTTGCCGTCGTCCTTGAAGAAGATGGTGCGCTCCTGGATGTAGCCTTCGGGC
ATGGCGGACTTGAAGAAGTCGTGCTGCTTCATGTGGTCGGGGTAGCGGCTGAAGCACTGCACGCCGTAGG
TCAGGGTGGTCACGAGGGTGGGCCAGGGCACGGGCAGCTTGCCGGTGGTGCAGATGAACTTCAGGGTCAG
CTTGCCGTAGGTGGCATCGCCCTCACCCTCGCCGGACACGCTGAACTTGTGGCCGTTTACGTCGCCGTCC
AGCTCGACCAGGATGGGCACCACCCCGGTGAACAGCTCCTCGCCCTTGCTCACCATGCTCCCTCCGGTAC
CGCCCTTGTACAGCTCGTCCATGCCGAGAGTGATCCCGGCGGCGGTCACGAACTCCAGCAGGACCATGTG
ATCGCGCTTCTCGTTGGGGTCTTTCGAAAGTTTGGACTGCACGCTCAGGTAGTGGTTGTCGGGCAGCAGC
ACGGGGCCGTCGCCGATGGGGGTGTTCTGCTGGTAGTGGTAGGCGAGCTGCACGCCGCCGTCCTCGATGT
TGTGGCGGATGTGGAAGTTCGCCTTGATGCCGTTCTTCTGCTTGTCGGCCTTGATATAGACGTTCTCGAG
TGAGCTCAGCCGACCTATAGCTCTGACTGCGTGACCTGTCTTATTCCACTTACGACGTGATGAGTCGACC
ATGGTGGCGAGATCCTTATCGTCATCGTCGTACAGATCCCGACCCATTTGCTGTCCACCAGTCATGCTAG
CCATACCATGATGATGATGATGATGAGAACCCATGGTGGCGACTGGTGGATCCTTAGCGCTGGTGTACTT
GGTGATGGCCTTAGTACCCTCGGACACGGCGTGCTTGGCCAACTCCCCAGGCAGCAGCAGGCGCACGGCC
GTCTGGATCTCCCTGGAGGTGATGGTCGAGCGCTTGTTGTAATGCGCCAGGCGGGAAGCCTCACCTGCGA
TGCGCTCGAAAATGTCGTTCACAAACGAATTCATGATGCCCATGGCCTTGGACGAAATGCCGGTGTCAGG
GTGGACCTGCTTCAGAACCTTGTACACATAGATGGAATAGCTCTCCTTGCGGCTGCGCTTGCGCTTCTTG
CCGCCTTTCTTCTGCGCCTTAGTCACCGCCTTCTTGGAGCCCTTTTTCGGGGCGGGAGCAGACTTCGCTG
GCTCTGGCATACCGGCTAGTATAACTTCGTATAGGATACTTTATACGAAGTTATCATTGGGATTCTTCCT
ATTTTGATCCAAGCATCACCATCGACCCTCTAGTCCAGATCTCACCATCGACCCATAACTTCGTATAGCA
TACATTATACGAAGTTATGTCCCTCGAAGAGGTTCGAATTCGATATCAAGCTTATCGATAATCAACCTCT
GGATTACAAAATTTGTGAAAGATTGACTGGTATTCTTAACTATGTTGCTCCTTTTACGCTATGTGGATAC
GCTGCTTTAATGCCTTTGTATCATGCTATTGCTTCCCGTATGGCTTTCATTTTCTCCTCCTTGTATAAAT
CCTGGTTGCTGTCTCTTTATGAGGAGTTGTGGCCCGTTGTCAGGCAACGTGGCGTGGTGTGCACTGTGTT
TGCTGACGCAACCCCCACTGGTTGGGGCATTGCCACCACCTGTCAGCTCCTTTCCGGGACTTTCGCTTTC
CCCCTCCCTATTGCCACGGCGGAACTCATCGCCGCCTGCCTTGCCCGCTGCTGGACAGGGGCTCGGCTGT
TGGGCACTGACAATTCCGTGGTGTTGTCGGGGAAATCATCGTCCTTTCCTTGGCTGCTCGCCTGTGTTGC
CACCTGGATTCTGCGCGGGACGTCCTTCTGCTACGTCCCTTCGGCCCTCAATCCAGCGGACCTTCCTTCC
CGCGGCCTGCTGCCGGCTCTGCGGCCTCTTCCGCGTCTTCGCCTTCGCCCTCAGACGAGTCGGATCTCCC
TTTGGGCCGCCTCCCCGCATCGATACCGTCGACCCGGGCGGCCGCTTCGAGCAGACATGATAAGATACAT
TGATGAGTTTGGACAAACCACAACTAGAATGCAGTGAAAAAAATGCTTTATTTGTGAAATTTGTGATGCT
ATTGCTTTATTTGTAACCATTATAAGCTGCAATAAACAAGTTAACAACAACAATTGCATTCATTTTATGT
TTCAGGTTCAGGGGGAGATGTGGGAGGTTTTTTAAAGCAAGTAAAACCTCTACAAATGTGGTAAAATCGA
TAAGGATCTTCCTAGAGCATGGCTACGTAGATAAGTAGCATGGCGGGTTAATCATTAACTACAAGGAACC
CCTAGTGATGGAGTTGGCCACTCCCTCTCTGCGCGCTCGCTCGCTCACTGAGGCCGGGCGACCAAAGGTC
GCCCGACGCCCGGGCTTTGCCCGGGCGGCCTCAGTGAGCGAGCGAGCGCGCAGCTGCATTAATGAATCGG
CCAACGCGCGGGGAGAGGCGGTTTGCGTATTGGGCGCTCTTCCGCTTCCTCGCTCACTGACTCGCTGCGC
TCGGTCGTTCGGCTGCGGCGAGCGGTATCAGCTCACTCAAAGGCGGTAATACGGTTATCCACAGAATCAG
GGGATAACGCAGGAAAGAACATGTGAGCAAAAGGCCAGCAAAAGGCCAGGAACCGTAAAAAGGCCGCGTT
GCTGGCGTTTTTCCATAGGCTCCGCCCCCCTGACGAGCATCACAAAAATCGACGCTCAAGTCAGAGGTGG
CGAAACCCGACAGGACTATAAAGATACCAGGCGTTTCCCCCTGGAAGCTCCCTCGTGCGCTCTCCTGTTC
CGACCCTGCCGCTTACCGGATACCTGTCCGCCTTTCTCCCTTCGGGAAGCGTGGCGCTTTCTCATAGCTC
ACGCTGTAGGTATCTCAGTTCGGTGTAGGTCGTTCGCTCCAAGCTGGGCTGTGTGCACGAACCCCCCGTT
CAGCCCGACCGCTGCGCCTTATCCGGTAACTATCGTCTTGAGTCCAACCCGGTAAGACACGACTTATCGC
CACTGGCAGCAGCCACTGGTAACAGGATTAGCAGAGCGAGGTATGTAGGCGGTGCTACAGAGTTCTTGAA
GTGGTGGCCTAACTACGGCTACACTAGAAGAACAGTATTTGGTATCTGCGCTCTGCTGAAGCCAGTTACC
TTCGGAAAAAGAGTTGGTAGCTCTTGATCCGGCAAACAAACCACCGCTGGTAGCGGTGGTTTTTTTGTTT
GCAAGCAGCAGATTACGCGCAGAAAAAAAGGATCTCAAGAAGATCCTTTGATCTTTTCTACGGGGTCTGA
CGCTCAGTGGAACGAAAACTCACGTTAAGGGATTTTGGTCATGAGATTATCAAAAAGGATCTTCACCTAG
ATCCTTTTAAATTAAAAATGAAGTTTTAAATCAATCTAAAGTATATATGAGTAAACTTGGTCTGACAGTT
ACCAATGCTTAATCAGTGAGGCACCTATCTCAGCGATCTGTCTATTTCGTTCATCCATAGTTGCCTGACT
CCCCGTCGTGTAGATAACTACGATACGGGAGGGCTTACCATCTGGCCCCAGTGCTGCAATGATACCGCGA
GACCCACGCTCACCGGCTCCAGATTTATCAGCAATAAACCAGCCAGCCGGAAGGGCCGAGCGCAGAAGTG
GTCCTGCAACTTTATCCGCCTCCATCCAGTCTATTAATTGTTGCCGGGAAGCTAGAGTAAGTAGTTCGCC
AGTTAATAGTTTGCGCAACGTTGTTGCCATTGCTACAGGCATCGTGGTGTCACGCTCGTCGTTTGGTATG
GCTTCATTCAGCTCCGGTTCCCAACGATCAAGGCGAGTTACATGATCCCCCATGTTGTGCAAAAAAGCGG
TTAGCTCCTTCGGTCCTCCGATCGTTGTCAGAAGTAAGTTGGCCGCAGTGTTATCACTCATGGTTATGGC
AGCACTGCATAATTCTCTTACTGTCATGCCATCCGTAAGATGCTTTTCTGTGACTGGTGAGTACTCAACC
AAGTCATTCTGAGAATAGTGTATGCGGCGACCGAGTTGCTCTTGCCCGGCGTCAATACGGGATAATACCG
CGCCACATAGCAGAACTTTAAAAGTGCTCATCATTGGAAAACGTTCTTCGGGGCGAAAACTCTCAAGGAT
CTTACCGCTGTTGAGATCCAGTTCGATGTAACCCACTCGTGCACCCAACTGATCTTCAGCATCTTTTACT
TTCACCAGCGTTTCTGGGTGAGCAAAAACAGGAAGGCAAAATGCCGCAAAAAAGGGAATAAGGGCGACAC
GGAAATGTTGAATACTCATACTCTTCCTTTTTCAATATTATTGAAGCATTTATCAGGGTTATTGTCTCAT
GAGCGGATACATATTTGAATGTATTTAGAAAAATAAACAAATAGGGGTTCCGCGCACATTTCCCCGAAAA
GTGCCACCTAAATTGTAAGCGTTAATATTTTGTTAAAATTCGCGTTAAATTTTTGTTAAATCAGCTCATT
TTTTAACCAATAGGCCGAAATCGGCAAAATCCCTTATAAATCAAAAGAATAGACCGAGATAGGGT
[37 nt withheld, positions 6366-6402]
AAAGAACGTGGACTCCAACGTCAAAGG
[49 nt withheld, positions 6430-6478]
T
[91 nt withheld, positions 6480-6570]
G
[124 nt withheld, positions 6572-6695]
CCCATTCGCCATTCAGGCTGCGCAACTGTTGGGAAGGGCGATCGGTGCGGGCCTCTTCGCTATTACGCCA
G
Features (pLannotate 1.2.2; 23 found; start..end, strand, type, name):
    191..439     +  enhancer       CMV enhancer (fragment): human cytomegalovirus immediate early enhancer
    441..717     +  promoter       chicken β-actin promoter: No description available
    718..853     +  intron         hybrid intron (fragment): hybrid between chicken β-actin (CBA) and minute virus of mice (MMV) introns (Gray et al., 2011)
    942..1072    +  intron         chimeric intron (fragment): chimera between introns from chicken β-actin and rabbit β-globin
   1070..1135    +  CDS            HBB (fragment): HBB_LEPEU - Experimental evidence at protein level: Swiss-Prot protein existence level 1. Involved in oxygen transport from the lung to the various peripheral tissues. From Lepus europaeus (European hare).
   1134..1167    -  protein_bind   lox2272: Cre-mediated recombination occurs in the 8-bp core sequence (GGATACTT). lox2272 sites are compatible with each other, but incompatible with loxP or loxN sites (Lee and Saito, 1988). Cre recombinase
   1230..1263    -  protein_bind   loxP: Cre-mediated recombination occurs in the 8-bp core sequence (GCATACAT). Cre recombinase
   1272..2624    -  CDS            GCaMP6s: improved fluorescent protein-based calcium sensor (Chen et al., 2013)
   2643..3020    -  CDS            H2B: human histone H2B; HIST1H2BJ
   3031..3064    +  protein_bind   lox2272: Cre-mediated recombination occurs in the 8-bp core sequence (GGATACTT). lox2272 sites are compatible with each other, but incompatible with loxP or loxN sites (Lee and Saito, 1988). Cre recombinase
   3135..3168    +  protein_bind   loxP: Cre-mediated recombination occurs in the 8-bp core sequence (GCATACAT). Cre recombinase
   3186..3210    +  misc_feature   MCS (fragment): pBluescript multiple cloning site
   3210..3798    +  misc_feature   WPRE: woodchuck hepatitis virus posttranscriptional regulatory element
   3841..3962    -  polyA_signal   SV40 poly(A) signal: SV40 polyadenylation signal
   3985..4053    -  CDS            large T antigen (fragment): large T antigen from SV40 (simian virus 40)
   4124..4257    +  repeat_region  AAV2 ITR: inverted terminal repeat of adeno-associated virus serotype 2 inverted
   4251..4307    -  CDS            lacI (fragment): lac repressor; lacI; The lac repressor binds to the lac operator to inhibit transcription in E. coli. This inhibition can be relieved by adding lactose or isopropyl-β-D-thiogalactopyranoside (IPTG).
   4490..5078    -  rep_origin     ori: high-copy-number ColE1/pMB1/pBR322/pUC origin of replication
   5249..6109    -  CDS            AmpR: β-lactamase; bla; confers resistance to ampicillin, carbenicillin, and related antibiotics
   6110..6214    -  promoter       AmpR promoter: bla
   6267..6695    -  rep_origin     f1 ori (sequence partly withheld): f1 bacteriophage origin of replication; arrow indicates direction of (+) strand synthesis
   6700..3       -  CDS            lacZα (fragment) (across the origin): LacZα fragment of β-galactosidase; lacZ fragment
   6764..130     -  repeat_region  AAV2 ITR (fragment) (across the origin): inverted terminal repeat of adeno-associated virus serotype 2 inverted
