[The description below was written by a language model from this plasmid's Addgene catalogue record and pLannotate feature annotations shown in this document.]
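Description:
AAV Cag Flex H2B Gcamp6s reverse is an adeno-associated virus transfer plasmid for Cre-dependent expression of a nuclear-localized calcium indicator. The expression cassette lies between two AAV2 inverted terminal repeats, which allow it to be packaged into recombinant AAV particles. The plasmid backbone carries a ColE1/pUC-type origin, an f1 origin and an ampicillin resistance gene (AmpR) with its own promoter. The catalogue lists it as low copy and grown in a recombination-reduced strain, which is typical for plasmids containing ITRs. The catalogue gives a total size of 6,771 bp, while the annotated sequencing record is 6,766 nt.

Transcription is driven by the CAG arrangement: a CMV enhancer fragment, the chicken β-actin promoter, and chimeric β-actin/β-globin intron sequence. The catalogue's promoter field reads "SpeI", which is the cloning site rather than a promoter. Downstream sits a FLEX (double-inverted) switch made of paired lox2272 and loxP sites in opposing orientations. These flank an open reading frame in which human histone H2B is fused to the N terminus of GCaMP6s, a sensor built from GFP, calmodulin and the M13 peptide. The fusion is annotated on the antisense strand relative to the promoter, hence "reverse" in the name, so no functional protein is made until Cre inverts the cassette. Excision between the remaining compatible sites then locks it in the sense orientation. A WPRE follows the switch to enhance transcript stability and expression, and an SV40 polyadenylation signal terminates the message.

The H2B tag tethers the sensor to chromatin, confining the fluorescence signal to nuclei. The record states the purpose only as a calcium sensor. The design fits calcium imaging in Cre-defined cell populations after viral delivery.
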