Addgene plasmid #74157: AAV Cag Flex H2B Gcamp6s reverse
Purpose: Calcium Sensor
Depositing lab: Loren Looger. Depositing organization: HHMI, Janelia Research Campus.
Backbone
  Vector backbone: AAV CAG Flex
  Backbone size w/o insert (bp): 5112
  Total vector size (bp): 6771
  Vector type: AAV
Growth in bacteria
  Bacterial resistance: Ampicillin, 100 μg/mL
  Growth temperature: 30°C
  Growth strain: NEB Stable
  Copy number: Low Copy
Gene/Insert
  Gene/Insert name: Gcamp6s (alt name: GCaMP3-K78H T302L R303P D380Y T381R S383T R392G)
  Species: R. norvegicus (rat), G. gallus (chicken); ; A. victoria (jellyfish)
  Insert size (bp): 1353
  Promoter: SpeI
  Tag / fusion protein: H2B (N terminal on insert)
  Cloning method: Restriction Enzyme; 5′ cloning site SpeI (destroyed during cloning); 3′ cloning site SpeI (destroyed during cloning)
  Sequencing primers: 5′ AAV1145f; ctgtggctgcgtgaaagccttg; 3′ AAV1621r:ctgacaacgggccacaactc
Terms and licenses: Academic/Nonprofit Terms; Industry Terms: Not Available to Industry
How to cite: AAV Cag Flex H2B Gcamp6s reverse was a gift from Loren Looger (Addgene plasmid # 74157 ; http://n2t.net/addgene:74157 ; RRID:Addgene_74157)
