>Addgene plasmid #74157 | AAV Cag Flex H2B Gcamp6s reverse | addgene partial sequence | sequence record 141260 | pCAG-F 5'-GCAACGTGCTGGTTATTGTG-3'
CCATAACTTCGTATAAAGTATCCTATACGAAGTTATATCAAAATAGGAAGACCAATGCTTCACCATCGAC
CCGAATTGCCAAGCATCACCATCGACCCATAACTTCGTATAATGTATGCTATACGAAGTTATACTACCGG
TCACTTCGCTGTCATCATTTGTACAAACTCTTCGTAGTTTACCTGACCATCCCCATCGATGTCTGCTTCC
CTGATCATTTCATCAACCTCTTCATCTGTTAACTTCTCTCCAAGGTTTGTCATCACGTGGCGAAGCTCTG
CTGCACTGATGTAGCCATTGCCATCCTTATCAAACACACCGAACGCTTCTCTAATTTCTTCTTCCGTGTC
CCTGTATTTCATTTTTCTTGCCATCATTGTCAGGAACTCAGGGAAGTCGATTGTGCCGTCACCGTCGGCA
TCTACTTCATTGATCATGTCCTGCAGCTCTGCTTCTGTGGGGTTCTGCCCCAGAGACCGCATCACCGTCC
CCAGCTCCTTGGTTGTTATTGTCCCATCCCCGTCCTTGTCAAATAGGGAGAAAGCCTCTTTAAATTCTGC
GATCTGCTCTTCAGTCAGTTGGTCCGGCAGGTTGTACTCCAGCTTGTGCCCCAGGATGTTGCCGTCCTCC
TTGAAGTCGATGCCCTTCAGCTCGATGCGGTTCACCAGGGTGTCGCCCTCGAACTTCACCTCGGCGCGGG
TCTTGTAGTTGCCGTCGTCCTTGAAGAAGATGGTGCGCTCCTGGATGTAGCCTTCGG
