>Addgene plasmid #74157 | AAV Cag Flex H2B Gcamp6s reverse | addgene partial sequence | sequence record 142219 | WPRE-R 5'-CATAGCGTAAAAGGAGCAACA-3'
TCCAGAGGTTGATTATCGATAAGCTTGATATCGAATTCGAACCTCTTCGAGGGACATAACTTCGTATAAT
GTATGCTATACGAAGTTATGGGTCGATGGTGAGATCTGGACTAGAGGGTCGATGGTGATGCTTGGATCAA
AATAGGAAGAATCCCAATGATAACTTCGTATAAAGTATCCTATACGAAGTTATACTAGCCGGTATGCCAG
AGCCAGCGAAGTCTGCTCCCGCCCCGAAAAAGGGCTCCAAGAAGGCGGTGACTAAGGCGCAGAAGAAAGG
CGGCAAGAAGCGCAAGCGCAGCCGCAAGGAGAGCTATTCCATCTATGTGTACAAGGTTCTGAAGCAGGTC
CACCCTGACACCGGCATTTCGTCCAAGGCCATGGGCATCATGAATTCGTTTGTGAACGACATTTTCGAGC
GCATCGCAGGTGAGGCTTCCCGCCTGGCGCATTACAACAAGCGCTCGACCATCACCTCCAGGGAGATCCA
GACGGCCGTGCGCCTGCTGCTGCCTGGGGAGTTGGCCAAGCACGCCGTGTCCGAGGGTACTAAGGCCATC
ACCAAGTACACCAGCGCTAAGGATCCACCAGTCGCCACCATGGGTTCTCATCATCATCATCATCATGGTA
TGGCTAGCATGACTGGTGGACAGCAAATGGGTCGGGATCTGTACGACGATGACGATAAGGATCTCGCCAC
CATGGTCGACTCATCACGTCGTAAGTGGAATAAGACAGGTCACGCAGTCAGAGCTATAGGTCGGCTGAGC
TCACTC
